>Addgene plasmid #244173 | L4802 VEGFR2 NTEVp chain (WT NTEVp) in PolyTX-mNeonGreen | addgene full sequence | sequence record 487912 | Addgene NGS Result
GAAGATCCTTTGATCTTTTCTACGGGGTCTGACGCTCAGTGGAACGAAAACTCACGTTAAGGGATTTTGG
TCATGAGATTATCAAAAAGGATCTTCACCTAGATCCTTTTAAATTAAAAATGAAGTTTTAAATCAATCTA
AAGTATATATGAGTAAACTTGGTCTGACAGCGATCGAATATTAGATCTGAGACCCAATTGACGCGTGAGT
AATTCATACAAAAGGACTCGCCCCTGCCTTGGGGAATCCCAGGGACCGTCGTTAAACTCCCACTAACGTA
GAACCCAGAGATCGCTGCGTTCCCGCCCCCTCACCCGCCCGCTCTCGTCATCACTGAGGTGGAGAAGAGC
ATGCGTGAGGCTCCGGTGCCCGTCAGTGGGCAGAGCGCACATCGCCCACAGTCCCCGAGAAGTTGGGGGG
AGGGGTCGGCAATTGAACCGGTGCCTAGAGAAGGTGGCGCGGGGTAAACTGGGAAAGTGATGTCGTGTAC
TGGCTCCGCCTTTTTCCCGAGGGTGGGGGAGAACCGTATATAAGTGCAGTAGTCGCCGTGAACGTTCTTT
TTCGCAACGGGTTTGCCGCCAGAACACAGGTAAGTGCCGTGTGTGGTTCCCGCGGGCCTGGCCTCTTTAC
GGGTTATGGCCCTTGCGTGCCTTGAATTACTTCCACGCCCCTGGCTGCAGTACGTGATTCTTGATCCCGA
GCTTCGGGTTGGAAGTGGGTGGGAGAGTTCGAGGCCTTGCGCTTAAGGAGCCCCTTCGCCTCGTGCTTGA
GTTGAGGCCTGGCTTGGGCGCTGGGGCCGCCGCGTGCGAATCTGGTGGCACCTTCGCGCCTGTCTCGCTG
CTTTCGATAAGTCTCTAGCCATTTAAAATTTTTGATGACCTGCTGCGACGCTTTTTTTCTGGCAAGATAG
TCTTGTAAATGCGGGCCAAGATCTGCACACTGGTATTTCGGTTTTTGGGGCCGCGGGCGGCGACGGGGCC
CGTGCGTCCCAGCGCACATGTTCGGCGAGGCGGGGCCTGCGAGCGCGGCCACCGAGAATCGGACGGGGGT
AGTCTCAAGCTGGCCGGCCTGCTCTGGTGCCTGGCCTCGCGCCGCCGTGTATCGCCCCGCCCTGGGCGGC
AAGGCTGGCCCGGTCGGCACCAGTTGCGTGAGCGGAAAGATGGCCGCTTCCCGGCCCTGCTGCAGGGAGC
TCAAAATGGAGGACGCGGCGCTCGGGAGAGCGGGCGGGTGAGTCACCCACACAAAGGAAAAGGGCCTTTC
CGTCCTCAGCCGTCGCTTCATGTGACTCCACGGAGTACCGGGCGCCGTCCAGGCACCTCGATTAGTTCTC
GAGCTTTTGGAGTACGTCGTCTTTAGGTTGGGGGGAGGGGTTTTATGCGATGGAGTTTCCCCACACTGAG
TGGGTGGAGACTGAAGTTAGGCCAGCTTGGCACTTGATGTAATTCTCCTTGGAATTTGCCCTTTTTGAGT
TTGGATCTTGGTTCATTCTCAAGCCTCAGACAGTGGTTCAAAGTTTTTTTCTTCCATTTCAGGTGTCGTG
AGAGCTCGTTTAGTGAACCGTCAGATCGCCTGGAGACGCCATCCACGCTGTTTTGACCTCCATAGAAGAG
AACGGGACCGATCCAAATTCTCGAGGCTAGCTGTACAGCCACCATGCAGAGCAAGGTGCTGCTGGCTGTT
GCCCTGTGGCTGTGCGTGGAAACCAGAGCCGACTACAAGGACCACGACGGCGATTATAAGGATCACGACA
TCGATTACAAAGACGACGACGACAAGGCCAGCGTGGGCCTGCCTTCTGTTTCTCTGGATCTGCCCAGACT
GAGCATCCAGAAGGACATCCTGACCATCAAGGCCAACACCACACTCCAGATCACCTGTCGGGGACAGCGC
GATCTGGATTGGCTGTGGCCTAACAATCAGAGCGGCAGCGAGCAGCGCGTGGAAGTGACAGAGTGTTCCG
ATGGCCTGTTCTGCAAGACCCTGACAATCCCCAAAGTGATCGGCAACGACACCGGGGCCTACAAGTGCTT
CTACAGAGAGACAGACCTGGCCTCCGTGATCTACGTGTACGTGCAGGACTACAGAAGCCCCTTTATCGCC
AGCGTGTCCGATCAGCACGGCGTGGTGTATATCACCGAGAACAAGAACAAGACCGTGGTCATCCCCTGCC
TGGGCAGCATCAGCAACCTGAATGTGTCCCTGTGCGCCCGGTATCCTGAGAAGAGATTCGTGCCCGACGG
CAACAGAATCAGCTGGGACAGCAAGAAGGGCTTCACTATCCCCAGCTACATGATCAGCTACGCCGGCATG
GTGTTCTGCGAGGCCAAGATCAACGACGAGAGCTACCAGAGCATCATGTATATCGTGGTGGTCGTGGGCT
ACCGCATCTACGATGTGGTGCTGAGCCCTAGCCACGGCATCGAACTGTCTGTGGGAGAGAAGCTGGTGCT
GAACTGCACCGCCAGAACCGAGCTGAATGTGGGCATCGACTTCAACTGGGAGTACCCCAGCAGCAAGCAC
CAGCACAAGAAACTGGTCAACCGGGACCTGAAAACCCAGAGCGGCTCCGAGATGAAGAAGTTCCTGAGCA
CACTGACAATCGACGGCGTGACCAGAAGCGACCAGGGCCTGTATACTTGTGCCGCCTCTAGCGGCCTGAT
GACCAAGAAAAACAGCACCTTCGTGCGGGTCCACGAGAAGCCTTTTGTGGCCTTTGGCAGCGGCATGGAA
AGCCTGGTGGAAGCCACAGTGGGCGAGAGAGTCAGAATCCCCGCTAAGTACCTGGGCTACCCTCCACCTG
AGATCAAGTGGTACAAGAACGGCATCCCTCTGGAAAGCAACCACACAATCAAGGCCGGCCACGTGCTGAC
AATCATGGAAGTGTCCGAGAGAGACACCGGCAATTACACCGTGATCCTGACTAACCCCATCAGCAAAGAA
AAGCAGAGCCACGTGGTGTCCCTGGTGGTGTATGTGCCTCCTCAGATCGGCGAGAAGTCCCTGATCAGCC
CCGTGGACAGCTACCAGTACGGCACCACACAGACACTGACCTGCACCGTGTACGCCATTCCTCCACCTCA
CCACATCCACTGGTACTGGCAGCTGGAAGAGGAATGCGCCAACGAGCCTTCTCAGGCCGTGTCCGTGACA
AACCCCTATCCTTGTGAAGAGTGGCGGAGCGTGGAAGATTTCCAAGGCGGCAACAAGATCGAAGTCAACA
AGAACCAGTTCGCCCTGATCGAGGGCAAGAACAAAACAGTGTCTACCCTCGTGATCCAGGCCGCCAATGT
GTCTGCCCTGTATAAGTGCGAGGCCGTGAACAAAGTCGGCAGAGGCGAAAGAGTGATCAGCTTCCACGTG
ACAAGAGGCCCCGAGATCACCCTCCAGCCAGATATGCAGCCTACCGAGCAAGAGTCCGTCAGCCTGTGGT
GTACCGCCGACAGATCCACCTTCGAGAACCTGACCTGGTACAAGCTGGGACCCCAGCCTCTGCCTATTCA
CGTGGGAGAACTGCCCACACCTGTGTGCAAGAACCTGGACACCCTGTGGAAACTGAACGCCACCATGTTC
AGCAACAGCACCAACGACATTCTGATCATGGAACTGAAGAACGCCAGCCTCCAGGACCAGGGCGATTATG
TGTGTCTGGCCCAGGACAGAAAGACCAAAAAGCGGCACTGTGTCGTGCGGCAGCTGACCGTGCTTGAAAG
AGTGGCCCCAACCATCACCGGCAACCTGGAAAATCAGACCACCAGCATCGGCGAGTCCATCGAGGTGTCA
TGTACCGCCTCTGGCAACCCACCTCCACAGATCATGTGGTTCAAGGACAACGAGACACTGGTCGAGGACA
GCGGCATCGTGCTGAAGGACGGCAATCGGAATCTGACCATTCGGAGAGTGCGGAAAGAGGACGAGGGACT
GTATACCTGCCAGGCCTGTAGCGTGCTGGGCTGTGCTAAAGTGGAAGCCTTCTTTATCATCGAGGGCGCT
CAAGAAAAGACCAACCTCGAAATCATCATCCTCGTGGGCACAGCCGTGATCGCCATGTTCTTTTGGCTGC
TGCTCGTGATCATCCTGCGGACCGTGAAAGGCGCCGAGAGCTTGTTTAAGGGGCCGCGTGATTACAACCC
GATATCGAGCACCATTTGTCATTTGACGAATGAATCTGATGGGCACACAACATCGTTGTATGGTATTGGA
TTTGGTCCCTTCATCATTACAAACAAGCACTTGTTTAGAAGAAATAATGGAACACTGTTGGTCCAATCAC
TACATGGTGTATTCAAGGTCAAGAACACCACGACTTTGCAACAACACCTCATTGATGGGAGGGACATGAT
AATTATTCGCATGCCTAAGGATTTCCCACCATTTCCTCAAAAGCTGAAATTTAGAGAGCCACAAAGGGAA
GAGCGCATATGTCTTGTGACAACCAACTTCCAAACTTAGGCGGCCGCGTTTAAACCCGCTGATCAGCCTC
GACTGTGCCTTCTAGTTGCCAGCCATCTGTTGTTTGCCCCTCCCCCGTGCCTTCCTTGACCCTGGAAGGT
GCCACTCCCACTGTCCTTTCCTAATAAAATGAGGAAATTGCATCGCATTGTCTGAGTAGGTGTCATTCTA
TTCTGGGGGGTGGGGTGGGGCAGGACAGCAAGGGGGAGGATTGGGAAGTCAATAGCAGGCATGCTGGGGA
TGCGGTGGGCTCTATGGGACGTCGGAATTGCAAGTTGGGCCGCCCTCTGGTAAGGTTGGGAAGCCCTGCA
AAGTAAACTGGATGGCTTTCTTGCCGCCAAGGATCTGATGGCGCAGGGGATCAAGATCTGATCAAGAGAC
AGGATGAGGATCGTTTCGCATGATTGAACAAGATGGATTGCACGCAGGTTCTCCGGCGGCTTGGGTGGAG
AGGCTATTCGGCTATGACTGGGCACAACAGACAATCGGCTGCTCTGATGCCGCCGTGTTCCGGCTGTCAG
CGCAGGGTCGCCCGGTTCTTTTTGTCAAGACCGACCTGTCCGGTGCCCTGAATGAACTGCAAGACGAGGC
AGCGCGGCTATCGTGGCTGGCCACGACGGGCGTTCCTTGCGCGGCTGTGCTCGACGTTGTCACTGAAGCG
GGAAGGGACTGGCTGCTATTGGGCGAAGTGCCGGGGCAGGATCTCCTGTCATCTCACCTTGCTCCTGCCG
AGAAAGTATCCATCATGGCTGATGCAATGCGGCGGCTGCATACGCTTGATCCGGCTACCTGCCCATTCGA
CCACCAAGCGAAACATCGCATCGAGCGAGCACGTACTCGGATGGAAGCCGGTCTTGTCGATCAGGATGAT
CTGGACGAAGAGCATCAGGGGCTCGCGCCAGCCGAACTGTTCGCCAGGCTCAAGGCGCGTATGCCCGACG
GCGAGGATCTCGTCGTGACCCACGGCGATGCCTGCTTGCCGAATATCATGGTGGAAAATGGCCGCTTTTC
TGGATTCATCGACTGTGGCCGGCTGGGTGTGGCGGACCGCTATCAGGACATAGCGTTGGCTACCCGTGAT
ATTGCTGAAGAGCTTGGCGGCGAATGGGCTGACCGCTTCCTCGTGCTTTACGGTATCGCCGCTCCCGATT
CGCAGCGCATCGCCTTCTATCGCCTTCTTGACGAGTTCTTCTGAGCGGGACTCTGGGGTTCGAGAATTGG
CTTGGACTCCTGTTGATAGATCCAGTAATGACCTCAGAACTCCATCTGGATTTGTTCAGAACGCTCGGTT
GCCGCCGGGCGTTTTTTATTGGTGAGAATCCAAGCACTAGCCATGACCAGACATTGATTATTGACTAGTT
ATTAATAGTAATCAATTACGGGGTCATTAGTTCATAGCCCATATATGGAGTTCCGCGTTACATAACTTAC
GGTAAATGGCCCGCCTGGCTGACCGCCCAACGACCCCCGCCCATTGACGTCAATAATGACGTATGTTCCC
ATAGTAACGCCAATAGGGACTTTCCATTGACGTCAATGGGTGGAGTATTTACGGTAAACTGCCCACTTGG
CAGTACATCAAGTGTATCATATGCCAAGTACGCCCCCTATTGACGTCAATGACGGTAAATGGCCCGCCTG
GCATTATGCCCAGTACATGACCTTATGGGACTTTCCTACTTGGCAGTACATCTACGTATTAGTCATCGCT
ATTACCATGGTGATGCGGTTTTGGCAGTACATCAATGGGCGTGGATAGCGGTTTGACTCACGGGGATTTC
CAAGTCTCCACCCCATTGACGTCAATGGGAGTTTGTTTTGGCACCAAAATCAACGGGACTTTCCAAAATG
TCGTAACAACTCCGCCCCATTGACGCAAATGGGCGGTAGGCGTGTACGGTGGGAGGTCTATATAAGCAGA
GCTCTCTGGCTAACTAGAGAACCCACTGCTTACTGGCTTATCGAAATTAATACGACTCACTATAGGGAGT
CCCAAGCTGACTAGCGCCACCATGGTTTCCAAGGGCGAAGAGGACAATATGGCCAGCCTGCCTGCCACAC
ACGAGCTGCACATCTTTGGCAGCATCAACGGCGTGGACTTCGACATGGTCGGACAAGGCACCGGCAATCC
CAACGACGGCTACGAGGAACTGAACCTGAAGTCCACAAAGGGCGACCTCCAGTTCAGCCCCTGGATTCTG
GTGCCTCACATCGGCTACGGCTTCCACCAGTACCTGCCTTATCCTGACGGCATGAGCCCTTTCCAGGCCG
CCATGGTTGATGGCTCTGGCTACCAGGTCCACCGGACCATGCAGTTTGAGGATGGCGCTTCCCTGACCGT
GAACTACAGATACACCTACGAGGGCAGCCACATCAAAGGCGAGGCCCAAGTGAAAGGCACAGGCTTCCCT
GCTGATGGCCCCGTGATGACCAATTCTCTGACAGCCGCCGACTGGTGCAGAAGCAAGAAAACATACCCCA
ACGACAAGACCATCATCAGCACCTTCAAGTGGTCCTACACCACCGGCAACGGCAAGCGGTACAGAAGCAC
CGCCAGAACCACCTACACCTTCGCCAAACCTATGGCCGCCAACTACCTGAAGAACCAGCCTATGTACGTG
TTCCGCAAGACCGAGCTGAAGCACTCCAAGACAGAACTGAACTTCAAAGAGTGGCAGAAAGCCTTCACCG
ACGTGATGGGCATGGACGAACTCTACAAATGAGCGGCCAAGTTTAAACCCGCTGATCAGCCTCGACTGTG
CCTTCTAGTTGCCAGCCATCTGTTGTTTGCCCCTCCCCCGTGCCTTCCTTGACCCTGGAAGGTGCCACTC
CCACTGTCCTTTCCTAATAAAATGAGGAAATTGCATCGCATTGTCTGAGTAGGTGTCATTCTATTCTGGG
GGGTGGGGTGGGGCAGGACAGCAAGGGGGAGGATTGGGAAGTCAATAGCAGGCATGCTGGGGATGCGGTG
GGCTCTATGGCTTCTGAGGCGGAAAGAACCAGCTGGGGCTCTAGGGGGTATCCCC
[124 nt withheld, positions 7476-7599]
C
[91 nt withheld, positions 7601-7691]
A
[49 nt withheld, positions 7693-7741]
CCTTTGACGTTGGAGTCCACGTTCTTT
[37 nt withheld, positions 7769-7805]
ACCCTATCTCGGTCTATTCTTTTGATTTATAAGGGATTTTGCCGATTTCGGCCTATTGGTTAAAAAATGA
GCTGATTTAACAAAAATTTAACGCGAATTAATTCTGTGGAATGTGTGTCAGTTAGGCTCAATTAGTCAGC
AACCATAGTCCCGCCCCTAACTCCGCCCATCCCGCCCCTAACTCCGCCCAGTTCCGCCCATTCTCCGCCC
CATGGCTGACTAATTTTTTTTATTTATGCAGAGGCCGAGGCCGCCTCTGCCTCTGAGCTATTCCAGAAGT
AGTGAGGAGGCTTTTTTGGAGGCCTAGGCTTTTGCAAAAAGCTCCCGGGAGCTTGTATATCCATTTTCGG
AGGTTGGGCTTCGGAATCGTTTTCCGGGACGCCGGCTGGATGATCCTCCAGCGCGGGGATCTCATGCTGG
AGTTCTTCGCCCACCCCAACTTGTTTATTGCAGCTTATAATGGTTACAAATAAAGCAATAGCATCACAAA
TTTCACAAATAAAGCATTTTTTTCACTGCATTCTAGTTGTGGTTTGTCCAAACTCATCAATGTATCTTAT
CATGTCTGTATACCGTCGACCTCTAGCTAGAGCTTGGCGTAATCATGGTCATAGCTGTTTCCTGTGTGAA
ATTGTTATCCGCTCACAATTCCACACAACATACGAGCCGGAAGCATAAAGTGTAAAGCCTGGGGTGCCTA
ATGAGTGAGCTAACTCACATTAATTGCGTTGCGCTCACTGCCCGCTTTCCAGTCGGGAAACCTGTCGTGC
CAGCTGCATTAATGAATCGGCCAACGCGCGGGGAGAGGCGGTTTGCGTATTGGGCGCTCTTCCGCTTCCT
CGCTCACTGACTCGCTGCGCTCGGTCGTTCGGCTGCGGCGAGCGGTATCAGCTCACTCAAAGGCGGTAAT
ACGGTTATCCACAGAATCAGGGGATAACGCAGGAAAGAACATGTGAGCAAAAGGCCAGCAAAAGGCCAGG
AACCGTAAAAAGGCCGCGTTGCTGGCGTTTTTCCATAGGCTCCGCCCCCCTGACGAGCATCACAAAAATC
GACGCTCAAGTCAGAGGTGGCGAAACCCGACAGGACTATAAAGATACCAGGCGTTTCCCCCTGGAAGCTC
CCTCGTGCGCTCTCCTGTTCCGACCCTGCCGCTTACCGGATACCTGTCCGCCTTTCTCCCTTCGGGAAGC
GTGGCGCTTTCTCATAGCTCACGCTGTAGGTATCTCAGTTCGGTGTAGGTCGTTCGCTCCAAGCTGGGCT
GTGTGCACGAACCCCCCGTTCAGCCCGACCGCTGCGCCTTATCCGGTAACTATCGTCTTGAGTCCAACCC
GGTAAGACACGACTTATCGCCACTGGCAGCAGCCACTGGTAACAGGATTAGCAGAGCGAGGTATGTAGGC
GGTGCTACAGAGTTCTTGAAGTGGTGGCCTAACTACGGCTACACTAGAAGAACAGTATTTGGTATCTGCG
CTCTGCTGAAGCCAGTTACCTTCGGAAAAAGAGTTGGTAGCTCTTGATCCGGCAAACAAACCACCGCTGG
TAGCGGTGGTTTTTTTGTTTGCAAGCAGCAGATTACGCGCAGAAAAAAAGGATCTCAA
Features (pLannotate 1.2.2; 27 found; start..end, strand, type, name):
    378..589     +  promoter       EF-1α core promoter: core promoter for human elongation factor EF-1α
    590..703     +  intron         EF-1α intron A (fragment): intron upstream of the start codon of human EF-1α
   1329..1532    +  intron         EF-1α intron A: truncated intron upstream of the start codon of human EF-1α
   1541..1575    +  promoter       TRE3GV promoter (fragment): 3rd-generation Tet-responsive promoter that can be activated by binding of Tet-On® 3G, optimized for retroviral and lentiviral vectors
   1654..4095    +  CDS            KDR (fragment): VGFR2_HUMAN - Also known as FLK1, VEGFR2. Experimental evidence at protein level: Swiss-Prot protein existence level 1. Tyrosine-protein kinase that acts as a cell-surface receptor for VEGFA, VEGFC and VEGFD. Plays an essential role in the regulation of angiogenesis, vascular development, vascular permeability, and embryonic hematopoiesis. Promotes proliferation, survival, migration and differentiation of endothelial cells. Promotes reorganization of the actin cytoskeleton. Isoforms lacking a transmembrane domain, such as isoform 2 and isoform 3, may function as decoy receptors for VEGFA, VEGF
   4099..4446    +  CDS            TEV protease (fragment): tobacco etch virus protease (Kapust et al., 2001)
   4483..4594    +  polyA_signal   bGH poly(A) signal: bovine growth hormone polyadenylation signal
   4714..4818    +  CDS            tnpA (fragment): TN5P_ECOLX - Also known as tnp. Experimental evidence at protein level: Swiss-Prot protein existence level 1. Mediates transposition of transposon Tn5 by a 'cut and paste' mechanism. First, the monomeric transposase binds the 19 bp inverted DNA repeats flanking the transposon. Then, dimerization of the DNA- bound transposase creates a synaptic DNA complex. After nicking of the first DNA strand, excision of the transposon proceeds through a series of intermediates. The transposase then mediates the insertion of the transposon at a new site by strand transfer. The activity of the wild- type tran
   4850..5641    +  CDS            neo: KKA2_KLEPN - Also known as kan, nptII. Experimental evidence at protein level: Swiss-Prot protein existence level 1. Resistance to kanamycin, neomycin, paromomycin, ribostamycin, butirosin and gentamicin B. From Klebsiella pneumoniae.
   5675..5769    +  terminator     lambda t0 terminator: transcription terminator from phage lambda
   5790..6169    +  enhancer       CMV enhancer: human cytomegalovirus immediate early enhancer
   6170..6373    +  promoter       CMV promoter: human cytomegalovirus (CMV) immediate early promoter
   6369..6402    +  LTR            5' LTR (truncated) (fragment): truncated 5' long terminal repeat (LTR) from HIV-1
   6418..6436    +  promoter       T7 promoter: promoter for bacteriophage T7 RNA polymerase
   6462..7169    +  CDS            mNeonGreen: mNeonGreen is a basic (constitutively fluorescent) green/yellow fluorescent protein published in 2013, derived from Branchiostoma lanceolatum. It is reported to be a very rapidly-maturing monomer with moderate acid sensitivity.
   7206..7317    +  polyA_signal   bGH poly(A) signal: bovine growth hormone polyadenylation signal
   7434..7455    +  promoter       SV40 promoter (fragment): SV40 enhancer and early promoter
   7476..7904    +  rep_origin     f1 ori (sequence partly withheld): f1 bacteriophage origin of replication; arrow indicates direction of (+) strand synthesis
   7909..7931    +  promoter       SV40 promoter (fragment): SV40 enhancer and early promoter
   7932..8123    +  promoter       SV40 promoter: SV40 early promoter
   8150..8248    +  CDS            ble (fragment): BLE_KLEPN - Experimental evidence at protein level: Swiss-Prot protein existence level 1. Binding protein with a strong affinity to the bleomycin family of antibiotics. Binds to CL990; an antimitotic-antibiotic compound. From Klebsiella pneumoniae.
   8243..8364    +  polyA_signal   SV40 poly(A) signal: SV40 polyadenylation signal
   8437..8453    -  protein_bind   lac operator: The lac repressor binds to the lac operator to inhibit transcription in E. coli. This inhibition can be relieved by adding lactose or isopropyl-β-D-thiogalactopyranoside (IPTG). lac repressor encoded by lacI
   8461..8491    -  promoter       lac promoter: promoter for the E. coli lac operon
   8506..8527    -  protein_bind   CAP binding site: CAP binding activates transcription in the presence of cAMP. E. coli catabolite activator protein
   8540..8632    -  CDS            lacI (fragment): lac repressor; lacI; The lac repressor binds to the lac operator to inhibit transcription in E. coli. This inhibition can be relieved by adding lactose or isopropyl-β-D-thiogalactopyranoside (IPTG).
   8815..9403    -  rep_origin     ori: high-copy-number ColE1/pMB1/pBR322/pUC origin of replication
