[The description below was written by a language model from this plasmid's Addgene catalogue record and pLannotate feature annotations shown in this document.]
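Description:
L4802 VEGFR2 NTEVp chain (WT NTEVp) in PolyTX-mNeonGreen is a 9.4 kb mammalian expression plasmid for synthetic biology, built on the pPD1054 Polytransfect L1 mNeonGreen backbone. It is maintained in E. coli through a high-copy ColE1/pUC-type origin and selected with kanamycin via an nptII (neo) gene followed by a lambda t0 terminator. An f1 origin is also annotated. So are backbone remnants including lac promoter/operator elements and an SV40 promoter with only a fragment of a bleomycin-resistance gene, so the annotation shows no intact mammalian selection cassette.

The payload is one chain of a MESA (modular extracellular sensor architecture) receptor, driven constitutively by the human EF-1α promoter with its intron and terminated by a bGH polyadenylation signal. From N to C terminus the encoded protein comprises the human VEGFR2 (KDR) signal sequence, a 3xFLAG tag, the VEGFR2 extracellular domain and transmembrane domain, and the wild-type N-terminal half of split TEV protease (NTEVp) in place of the native intracellular kinase region. The feature table accordingly shows a large KDR fragment directly followed by a partial TEV protease coding sequence.

In the MESA design, ligand-induced association of receptor chains is meant to bring split protease halves together so that reconstituted TEV activity can generate an orthogonal output. The partner chain and any downstream reporter are not part of this plasmid.

A second, independent cassette expresses mNeonGreen from the CMV enhancer/promoter with its own bGH poly(A) signal. This gives a fluorescent readout of plasmid uptake per cell, consistent with the backbone's polytransfection naming. The construct comes from work converting natural cytokine receptors into synthetic biosensors.
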