Addgene plasmid #244173: L4802 VEGFR2 NTEVp chain (WT NTEVp) in PolyTX-mNeonGreen
Purpose: Constitutive expression of a MESA NTEVp chain encoding (N to C): VEGFR2SS-3xFLAG-VEGFR2ECD-VEGFR2TMD-NTEVp(WT)
Depositing lab: Joshua Leonard. Depositing organization: Northwestern University. Publication: Conversion of natural cytokine receptors into orthogonal synthetic biosensors. Edelstein HI, Cosio A, Ezekiel ML, Corcoran WK, Morris AH, Leonard JN. Nat Chem Biol. 2025 Aug 22:10.1038/s41589-025-01986-1. doi: 10.1038/s41589-025-01986-1. PubMed 40846994.
Backbone
  Vector backbone: pPD1054 Polytransfect L1 mNeonGreen
  Vector type: Mammalian Expression, Synthetic Biology
Growth in bacteria
  Bacterial resistance: Kanamycin, 50 μg/mL
  Growth temperature: 30°C
  Growth strain: NEB Stable
  Copy number: High Copy
Gene/Insert
  Gene/Insert name: MESA NTEVp chain with human VEGFR2 SS, ECD and TMD, and NTEVp (WT)
  Species: H. sapiens (human), Synthetic
  Entrez Gene: KDR (a.k.a. CD309, FLK1, VEGFR, VEGFR2)
  Promoter: hEF1a
  Tag / fusion protein: VEGFR2 signal peptide - 3xFLAG (N terminal on insert)
  Cloning method: Restriction Enzyme; 5′ cloning site Unknown (unknown if destroyed)
Terms and licenses: Academic/Nonprofit Terms; Industry Terms: Not Available to Industry
Depositor comments: Please visit https://doi.org/10.1101/2024.03.23.586421 for bioRxiv preprint.
How to cite: L4802 VEGFR2 NTEVp chain (WT NTEVp) in PolyTX-mNeonGreen was a gift from Joshua Leonard (Addgene plasmid # 244173 ; http://n2t.net/addgene:244173 ; RRID:Addgene_244173)
